>Addgene plasmid #223148 | pBK1303-AAV-EFSNC-dCjCas9-MECP2(204-310) | addgene full sequence | sequence record 442897 | Addgene NGS Result
CCTGCAGGCAGCTGCGCGCTCGCTCGCTCACTGAGGCCGCCCGGGCGTCGGGCGACCTTTGGTCGCCCGG
CCTCAGTGAGCGAGCGAGCGCGCAGAGAGGGAGTGGCCAACTCCATCACTAGGGGTTCCTGCGGCCTCTA
GCTAGGTCTTGAAAGGAGTGGGAATTGGCTCCGGTGCCCGTCAGTGGGCAGAGCGCACATCGCCCACAGT
CCCCGAGAAGTTGGGGGGAGGGGTCGGCAATTGATCCGGTGCCTAGAGAAGGTGGCGCGGGGTAAACTGG
GAAAGTGATGTCGTGTACTGGCTCCGCCTTTTTCCCGAGGGTGGGGGAGAACCGTATATAAGTGCAGTAG
TCGCCGTGAACGTTCTTTTTCGCAACGGGTTTGCCGCCAGAACACAGGACCGGTGCCACCATGGACTACA
AAGACCATGACGGTGATTATAAAGATCATGACATCGATTACAAGGATGACGATGACAAGGGTGGATCGCC
AAAGAAAAAGAGGAAAGTCGGCAGTGGACCTAAAAAGAAACGAAAGGTTGAAGCGGGATCCGCCCGCATC
CTCGCTTTCGCCATCGGAATCTCTAGTATCGGATGGGCCTTCTCTGAAAACGACGAACTGAAAGACTGCG
GCGTGAGAATCTTCACAAAGGTTGAAAACCCTAAAACAGGCGAGTCTTTAGCTCTGCCACGTAGGTTGGC
CCGCTCCGCCCGAAAAAGGCTGGCTCGGCGGAAGGCTCGCCTCAACCACTTGAAGCATTTGATAGCTAAT
GAGTTCAAACTGAACTACGAAGATTACCAGTCCTTCGACGAGTCATTGGCAAAAGCCTACAAAGGCAGCC
TTATCAGTCCTTATGAGTTGAGATTTCGCGCACTCAACGAACTGCTTTCTAAGCAAGACTTTGCTAGGGT
CATTCTGCACATCGCAAAACGGCGAGGTTATGACGATATCAAGAACTCCGACGATAAAGAAAAGGGAGCC
ATTCTCAAGGCGATCAAACAGAATGAGGAAAAATTGGCAAACTACCAGAGTGTGGGCGAGTATCTGTATA
AAGAGTATTTCCAGAAGTTTAAGGAAAACAGCAAGGAGTTTACAAACGTCAGAAATAAAAAGGAGTCTTA
CGAGAGATGCATCGCGCAGTCATTCCTCAAAGATGAGCTGAAGCTGATATTTAAGAAGCAACGCGAATTT
GGTTTCTCATTCTCTAAGAAGTTCGAAGAGGAGGTTCTTTCCGTGGCGTTTTACAAGAGGGCGCTCAAAG
ACTTCTCCCACCTGGTTGGTAACTGTAGTTTCTTCACGGATGAGAAGCGAGCTCCCAAAAATTCTCCCCT
GGCTTTCATGTTTGTTGCCCTGACTCGGATCATTAACCTGCTGAACAACCTGAAAAATACTGAAGGGATC
TTGTATACGAAGGACGACCTAAATGCACTCCTGAATGAAGTGCTCAAAAACGGAACTCTAACCTATAAAC
AGACCAAGAAATTACTGGGGCTCTCTGACGACTACGAGTTCAAGGGCGAGAAGGGTACTTATTTTATCGA
ATTCAAAAAGTATAAGGAGTTCATTAAAGCATTGGGGGAACACAACCTCAGCCAGGACGATCTCAATGAA
ATTGCCAAGGACATCACGCTGATTAAAGACGAGATAAAACTGAAAAAGGCACTGGCCAAGTATGACCTCA
ACCAGAACCAGATCGACTCTCTGTCCAAGCTGGAGTTCAAAGACCACCTAAACATATCCTTCAAAGCCCT
GAAACTGGTCACCCCTCTAATGCTCGAAGGAAAAAAATACGACGAGGCGTGTAATGAACTGAATCTTAAG
GTGGCCATCAATGAGGATAAGAAGGACTTTCTTCCAGCCTTTAACGAGACATATTACAAAGACGAGGTCA
CAAACCCGGTTGTGCTGAGGGCCATAAAAGAGTATCGGAAGGTTCTGAATGCCCTCCTGAAGAAGTACGG
CAAAGTGCACAAAATAAATATCGAATTGGCTAGGGAGGTGGGGAAGAACCATTCTCAGCGAGCAAAGATC
GAGAAAGAGCAGAATGAGAACTACAAAGCCAAGAAAGACGCCGAACTGGAGTGCGAAAAGCTGGGGCTTA
AAATAAACAGTAAAAACATCCTGAAATTAAGATTGTTCAAAGAGCAAAAGGAGTTTTGCGCCTACTCAGG
GGAAAAAATCAAAATATCAGACCTGCAGGACGAGAAAATGCTGGAGATCGACGCCATCTATCCGTATAGC
AGGTCATTTGACGATTCCTACATGAACAAAGTGCTTGTGTTTACCAAACAGAACCAAGAAAAGCTGAACC
AAACCCCCTTTGAGGCTTTCGGAAACGACTCAGCCAAGTGGCAGAAAATCGAAGTCCTAGCCAAGAATCT
GCCTACAAAAAAACAAAAGAGGATTCTTGATAAGAACTATAAGGACAAGGAACAGAAAAACTTTAAAGAC
AGGAACCTGAATGACACGAGGTACATTGCGCGACTGGTTCTAAACTATACCAAAGACTACCTGGATTTCC
TCCCTCTGAGCGACGACGAGAATACTAAACTGAATGATACCCAGAAAGGCTCAAAGGTCCACGTTGAGGC
TAAGTCCGGGATGCTGACTAGCGCCCTCCGCCACACGTGGGGCTTCAGCGCCAAAGATCGGAATAATCAT
CTTCATCACGCTATTGATGCAGTAATCATAGCCTACGCTAACAACAGCATCGTGAAAGCCTTCTCCGATT
TCAAGAAAGAACAGGAGTCTAATAGCGCCGAGTTGTACGCCAAGAAAATTTCCGAATTGGACTATAAAAA
TAAGAGAAAATTCTTCGAACCCTTCTCCGGGTTTCGCCAAAAGGTCTTAGATAAGATCGACGAGATTTTC
GTTTCCAAGCCCGAAAGAAAAAAGCCTTCAGGGGCACTGCACGAAGAGACATTCCGCAAGGAAGAGGAAT
TTTACCAATCTTACGGTGGTAAAGAGGGAGTTCTGAAGGCTCTGGAGCTTGGGAAGATCCGCAAGGTAAA
CGGGAAAATCGTGAAAAACGGGGACATGTTCAGGGTGGATATCTTCAAGCACAAAAAGACCAACAAGTTC
TACGCAGTACCCATCTACACTATGGATTTCGCTTTAAAGGTTCTCCCAAATAAGGCGGTGGCTCGATCGA
AGAAAGGAGAGATCAAGGACTGGATCTTAATGGATGAAAATTACGAGTTTTGCTTCTCGCTCTACAAAGA
TAGCCTGATTCTGATCCAGACAAAAGACATGCAGGAACCAGAATTTGTTTATTATAACGCCTTCACGAGC
AGTACAGTGTCCCTGATTGTGAGCAAGCATGATAACAAGTTCGAGACTCTGTCTAAGAATCAGAAAATCC
TTTTCAAGAACGCCAACGAGAAGGAGGTCATCGCAAAGTCAATTGGCATCCAAAACCTGAAGGTGTTCGA
GAAATACATAGTGTCCGCACTCGGTGAAGTAACTAAAGCCGAATTTCGACAGCGCGAGGATTTTAAGAAA
AGCCCCAAGAAGAAGAGAAAGGTGGAGGCCAGCTTAGCATCGGGAGGTGGTTCGGGTGGAGGAAGTGGCG
GGTCAGGGTCGGGTGGCACTAGTTCGGAGGGTGTGCAGGTGAAAAGGGTCCTGGAGAAAAGTCCTGGGAA
GCTCCTTGTCAAGATGCCTTTTCAAACTTCGCCAGGGGGCAAGGCTGAGGGGGGTGGGGCCACCACATCC
ACCCAGGTCATGGTGATCAAACGCCCCGGCAGGAAGCGAAAAGCTGAGGCCGACCCTCAGGCCATTCCCA
AGAAACGGGGCCGAAAGCCGGGGAGTGTGGTGGCAGCCGCTGCCGCCGAGGCCAAAAAGAAAGCCGTGAA
GGAGTCTTCTATCCGATCTGTGCAGGAGACAGTACTCCCCATCAAGAAGCGCAAGACCCGGGAGGCTAGC
GGAGGTGGTTCGCCAAAGAAGAAACGGAAGGTGTGAGCATGCAATAAAACATCTTTGTTTTCATTAGATC
TGTGTGTTGGTTTTTTGTGTGCGGCCGGTACCGAGGGCCTATTTCCCATGATTCCTTCATATTTGCATAT
ACGATACAAGGCTGTTAGAGAGATAATTGGAATTAATTTGACTGTAAACACAAAGATATTAGTACAAAAT
ACGTGACGTAGAAAGTAATAATTTCTTGGGTAGTTTGCAGTTTTAAAATTATGTTTTAAAATGGACTATC
ATATGCTTACCGTAACTTGAAAGTATTTCGATTTCTTGGCTTTATATATCTTGTGGAAAGGACGAAACAC
CGGAGACCACGGCAGGTCTCAGTTTTAGTCCCTGAAAAGGGACTAAAATAAAGAGTTTGCGGGACTCTGC
GGGGTTACAATCCCCTAAAACCGCTTTTTTGCGGCCGCAGGAACCCCTAGTGATGGAGTTGGCCACTCCC
TCTCTGCGCGCTCGCTCGCTCACTGAGGCCGGGCGACCAAAGGTCGCCCGACGCCCGGGCTTTGCCCGGG
CGGCCTCAGTGAGCGAGCGAGCGCGCAGCTGCCTGCAGGGGCGCCTGATGCGGTATTTTCTCCTTACGCA
TCTGTGCGGTATTTCACACCGCATA
[95 nt withheld, positions 4576-4670]
T
[46 nt withheld, positions 4672-4717]
C
[141 nt withheld, positions 4719-4859]
CCTTTGACGTTGGAGTCCACGTTCTTT
[37 nt withheld, positions 4887-4923]
ACTCTATCTCGGGCTATTCTTTTGATTTATAAGGGATTTTGCCGATTTCGGTCTATTGGTTAAAAAATGA
GCTGATTTAACAAAAATTTAACGCGAATTTTAACAAAATATTAACGTTTACAATTTTATGGTGCACTCTC
AGTACAATCTGCTCTGATGCCGCATAGTTAAGCCAGCCCCGACACCCGCCAACACCCGCTGACGCGCCCT
GACGGGCTTGTCTGCTCCCGGCATCCGCTTACAGACAAGCTGTGACCGTCTCCGGGAGCTGCATGTGTCA
GAGGTTTTCACCGTCATCACCGAAACGCGCGAGACGAAAGGGCCTCGTGATACGCCTATTTTTATAGGTT
AATGTCATGATAATAATGGTTTCTTAGACGTCAGGTGGCACTTTTCGGGGAAATGTGCGCGGAACCCCTA
TTTGTTTATTTTTCTAAATACATTCAAATATGTATCCGCTCATGAGACAATAACCCTGATAAATGCTTCA
ATAATATTGAAAAAGGAAGAGTATGAGTATTCAACATTTCCGTGTCGCCCTTATTCCCTTTTTTGCGGCA
TTTTGCCTTCCTGTTTTTGCTCACCCAGAAACGCTGGTGAAAGTAAAAGATGCTGAAGATCAGTTGGGTG
CACGAGTGGGTTACATCGAACTGGATCTCAACAGCGGTAAGATCCTTGAGAGTTTTCGCCCCGAAGAACG
TTTTCCAATGATGAGCACTTTTAAAGTTCTGCTATGTGGCGCGGTATTATCCCGTATTGACGCCGGGCAA
GAGCAACTCGGTCGCCGCATACACTATTCTCAGAATGACTTGGTTGAGTACTCACCAGTCACAGAAAAGC
ATCTTACGGATGGCATGACAGTAAGAGAATTATGCAGTGCTGCCATAACCATGAGTGATAACACTGCGGC
CAACTTACTTCTGACAACGATCGGAGGACCGAAGGAGCTAACCGCTTTTTTGCACAACATGGGGGATCAT
GTAACTCGCCTTGATCGTTGGGAACCGGAGCTGAATGAAGCCATACCAAACGACGAGCGTGACACCACGA
TGCCTGTAGCAATGGCAACAACGTTGCGCAAACTATTAACTGGCGAACTACTTACTCTAGCTTCCCGGCA
ACAATTAATAGACTGGATGGAGGCGGATAAAGTTGCAGGACCACTTCTGCGCTCGGCCCTTCCGGCTGGC
TGGTTTATTGCTGATAAATCTGGAGCCGGTGAGCGTGGAAGCCGCGGTATCATTGCAGCACTGGGGCCAG
ATGGTAAGCCCTCCCGTATCGTAGTTATCTACACGACGGGGAGTCAGGCAACTATGGATGAACGAAATAG
ACAGATCGCTGAGATAGGTGCCTCACTGATTAAGCATTGGTAACTGTCAGACCAAGTTTACTCATATATA
CTTTAGATTGATTTAAAACTTCATTTTTAATTTAAAAGGATCTAGGTGAAGATCCTTTTTGATAATCTCA
TGACCAAAATCCCTTAACGTGAGTTTTCGTTCCACTGAGCGTCAGACCCCGTAGAAAAGATCAAAGGATC
TTCTTGAGATCCTTTTTTTCTGCGCGTAATCTGCTGCTTGCAAACAAAAAAACCACCGCTACCAGCGGTG
GTTTGTTTGCCGGATCAAGAGCTACCAACTCTTTTTCCGAAGGTAACTGGCTTCAGCAGAGCGCAGATAC
CAAATACTGTTCTTCTAGTGTAGCCGTAGTTAGGCCACCACTTCAAGAACTCTGTAGCACCGCCTACATA
CCTCGCTCTGCTAATCCTGTTACCAGTGGCTGCTGCCAGTGGCGATAAGTCGTGTCTTACCGGGTTGGAC
TCAAGACGATAGTTACCGGATAAGGCGCAGCGGTCGGGCTGAACGGGGGGTTCGTGCACACAGCCCAGCT
TGGAGCGAACGACCTACACCGAACTGAGATACCTACAGCGTGAGCTATGAGAAAGCGCCACGCTTCCCGA
AGGGAGAAAGGCGGACAGGTATCCGGTAAGCGGCAGGGTCGGAACAGGAGAGCGCACGAGGGAGCTTCCA
GGGGGAAACGCCTGGTATCTTTATAGTCCTGTCGGGTTTCGCCACCTCTGACTTGAGCGTCGATTTTTGT
GATGCTCGTCAGGGGGGCGGAGCCTATGGAAAAACGCCAGCAACGCGGCCTTTTTACGGTTCCTGGCCTT
TTGCTGGCCTTTTGCTCACATGT
Features (pLannotate 1.2.2; 18 found; start..end, strand, type, name):
     12..39      +  repeat_region  AAV2 ITR (fragment): inverted terminal repeat of adeno-associated virus serotype 2 inverted
     68..95      +  repeat_region  AAV2 ITR (fragment): inverted terminal repeat of adeno-associated virus serotype 2 inverted
    142..160     +  CDS            small t antigen (fragment): SV40 (simian virus 40) small t antigen
    186..397     +  promoter       EF-1α core promoter: core promoter for human elongation factor EF-1α
    414..479     +  CDS            3xFLAG: three tandem FLAG® epitope tags, followed by an enterokinase cleavage site
    552..3500    +  CDS            cas9: CAS9_CAMJE - Experimental evidence at protein level: Swiss-Prot protein existence level 1. CRISPR (clustered regularly interspaced short palindromic repeat) is an adaptive immune system that provides protection against mobile genetic elements (viruses, transposable elements and conjugative plasmids). CRISPR clusters contain spacers, sequences complementary to antecedent mobile elements, and target invading nucleic acids. CRISPR clusters are transcribed and processed into CRISPR RNA (crRNA). In type II CRISPR systems correct processing of pre-crRNA requires a trans- encoded small RNA (tracrRNA)
   3504..3914    +  CDS            MECP2 (fragment): MECP2_HUMAN - Experimental evidence at protein level: Swiss-Prot protein existence level 1. Chromosomal protein that binds to methylated DNA. It can bind specifically to a single methyl-CpG pair. It is not influenced by sequences flanking the methyl-CpGs. Mediates transcriptional repression through interaction with histone deacetylase and the corepressor SIN3A. Binds both 5-methylcytosine (5mC) and 5-hydroxymethylcytosine (5hmC)- containing DNA, with a preference for 5-methylcytosine (5mC). From Homo sapiens (Human).
   3963..4011    +  polyA_signal   poly(A) signal: synthetic polyadenylation signal
   4023..4263    +  promoter       U6 promoter: RNA polymerase III promoter for human U6 snRNA
   4292..4364    +  misc_RNA       Cj gRNA scaffold: guide RNA scaffold for the Campylobacter jejuni CRISPR/Cas9 system (Kim et al., 2016)
   4379..4519    +  repeat_region  AAV2 ITR: inverted terminal repeat of adeno-associated virus serotype 2 inverted
   4524..4575    -  misc_feature   bom (fragment): basis of mobility region from pBR322
   4594..5049    +  rep_origin     f1 ori (sequence partly withheld): f1 bacteriophage origin of replication; arrow indicates direction of (+) strand synthesis
   5050..5099    -  misc_feature   bom (fragment): basis of mobility region from pBR322
   5201..5236    -  CDS            rop (fragment): Rop protein, which maintains plasmids at low copy number; rop
   5331..5435    +  promoter       AmpR promoter: bla
   5436..6296    +  CDS            AmpR: β-lactamase; bla; confers resistance to ampicillin, carbenicillin, and related antibiotics
   6467..7055    +  rep_origin     ori: high-copy-number ColE1/pMB1/pBR322/pUC origin of replication
