[The description below was written by a language model from this plasmid's Addgene catalogue record and pLannotate feature annotations shown in this document.]
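Description:
pBK1303-AAV-EFSNC-dCjCas9-MECP2(204-310) is an all-in-one AAV transfer plasmid for CRISPR-based epigenome editing in mammalian cells. The parental backbone is not stated in the record, but the bacterial portion carries a high-copy ColE1/pUC-type origin, an ampicillin resistance gene (β-lactamase) under its own promoter, and an f1 phage origin. AAV2 inverted terminal repeats flank the payload and allow it to be packaged into recombinant AAV. In the sequenced record the right ITR is annotated in full, while the left one is detected only as short fragments. This may reflect the difficulty of sequencing or annotating these repeats, or a partial deletion; the record does not say which.

Between the ITRs there are two expression units. The first is driven by the compact EF-1α core promoter (listed as EF1a in the catalogue and "EFSNC" in the name). It encodes an N-terminally 3xFLAG-tagged Campylobacter jejuni Cas9, described by the depositor as the nuclease-dead dCjCas9. This is fused at its C terminus to residues 204–310 of human MECP2, and the unit ends with a short synthetic poly(A) signal. MECP2 is a methyl-CpG-binding protein that mediates transcriptional repression through histone deacetylase and SIN3A corepressor interactions, so the truncated fragment presumably serves as a repressor effector tethered to DNA by dCjCas9. The second unit is a human U6 (Pol III) promoter followed by the Cj gRNA scaffold, which is empty, so a user must insert a targeting spacer.

The small Cas9 ortholog, minimal promoter, short polyadenylation signal and truncated effector keep the cassette within AAV packaging capacity. The associated work presents the platform as a single-vector, AAV-delivered gene-silencing tool with proposed relevance to neurodegenerative disorders.
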