Addgene plasmid #223148: pBK1303-AAV-EFSNC-dCjCas9-MECP2(204-310)
Purpose: Expression of truncated MECP2 with dCjCas9 and empty gRNA scaffold
Depositing lab: Boris Kantor. Depositing organization: Duke University. Publication: All-in-one AAV-delivered epigenome-editing platform: proof-of-concept and therapeutic implications for neurodegenerative disorders. Kantor B, Odonovan B, Rittiner J, Hodgson D, Lindner N, Guerrero S, Dong W, Zhang A, Chiba-Falek O. bioRxiv [Preprint]. 2024 May 19:2023.04.14.536951. doi: 10.1101/2023.04.14.536951. PubMed 38798630.
Backbone
  Vector backbone: Unknown
  Vector type: Mammalian Expression, AAV, CRISPR
Growth in bacteria
  Bacterial resistance: Ampicillin, 100 μg/mL
  Growth temperature: 37°C
  Growth strain: NEB Stable
  Copy number: High Copy
Gene/Insert
  Gene/Insert name: MECP2
  Species: H. sapiens (human)
  Mutation: Encodes aa 204-310
  Entrez Gene: MECP2 (a.k.a. AUTSX3, MRX16, MRX79, MRXS13, MRXSL, PPMX, RS, RTS, RTT)
  Promoter: EF1a
  Tag / fusion protein: 3xFLAG (N terminal on backbone)
  Cloning method: Unknown
Terms and licenses: Academic/Nonprofit Terms; Industry Terms: Not Available to Industry
Depositor comments: Please visit https://doi.org/10.1101/2023.04.14.536951 for bioRxiv preprint.
How to cite: pBK1303-AAV-EFSNC-dCjCas9-MECP2(204-310) was a gift from Boris Kantor (Addgene plasmid # 223148 ; http://n2t.net/addgene:223148 ; RRID:Addgene_223148)
